>Addgene plasmid #56361 | EGFP-CAF1-C-6 | depositor partial sequence | sequence record 87258 | insert sequence
CAGATCCGCTAGCGCTACCGGTCGCCACCATGGTGAGCAAGGGCGAGGAGCTGTTCACCGGGGTGGTGCC
CATCCTGGTCGAGCTGGACGGCGACGTAAACGGCCACAAGTTCAGCGTGTCCGGCGAGGGCGAGGGCGAT
GCCACCTACGGCAAGCTGACCCTGAAGTTCATCTGCACCACCGGCAAGCTGCCCGTGCCCTGGCCCACCC
TCGTGACCACCCTGACCTACGGCGTGCAGTGCTTCAGCCGCTACCCCGACCACATGAAGCAGCACGACTT
CTTCAAGTCCGCCATGCCCGAAGGCTACGTCCAGGAGCGCACCATCTTCTTCAAGGACGACGGCAACTAC
AAGACCCGCGCCGAGGTGAAGTTCGAGGGCGACACCCTGGTGAACCGCATCGAGCTGAAGGGCATCGACT
TCAAGGAGGACGGCAACATCCTGGGGCACAAGCTGGAGTACAACTACAACAGCCACAACGTCTATATCAT
GGCCGACAAGCAGAAGAACGGCATCAAGGTGAACTTCAAGATCCGCCACAACATCGAGGACGGCAGCGTG
CAGCTCGCCGACCACTACCAGCAGAACACCCCCATCGGCGACGGCCCCGTGCTGCTGCCCGACAACCACT
ACCTGAGCACCCAGTCCGCCCTGAGCAAAGACCCCAACGAGAAGCGCGATCACATGGTCCTGCTGGAGTT
CGTGACCGCCGCCGGGATCACTCTCGGCATGGACGAGCTGTACAAGTCCGGACTCAGATCCCATATGTTG
GAGGAGCCGGAGGCCGCGACGCGGACAGCCGCGGCCGTGGATTGCAAAGACAGACCCGGGTTCCCAGTGA
AGAGGTTAATACAAGCCCGCTTGCCCTTCAAACGCCTGAACCTTGTTCCCAAGGAGAAAGTTGAGGAAGA
CACATCACCAAAAGCAGCTGTGGAAAGCAAAGTCCCGGATCTACAATTGTCTTTGGGCACTTTTGAAAGC
CAGTGTCACACAGGCTCTCACGTAGGCTTGAGTACAAAGTTGGTCGGTGGCCAGGGCCCCATTGATAGCT
TCTTGAGGGCAACAATCAAGCCAGTACCGAGTGTGGTCATTATCGACCTGACGGAGAACTGCAGTGACAT
TCCAGACAGCCCTGAGGGCCACAGTGAACTAAGTCCTGACACTGCTGGTGTGGTCACCACAGTGGAAGGA
GCTGCCAAGCAGCAGGAGCACTCTGCAGCAGAGCTGTGTCTCCTAGAGACCCCTTCAGACATCACTTGTC
ACATGGAAGAGGAGCCTGGGAGTCCAGGAGACCCAAAGAGGACGGGTGACTGTCAGGCTGGTTCACTACA
GAGCTGTCCGGAGCTGACCCCAGGTTCTAGGACATGCCCCACCAAGGAGTTATCAAGCTGGAGCAAGGCA
GGGGATCTCCTATTTATAGAGAAAGTGCCTGTGGTGGTGCTAGAGGACATCCTGGCCACTAAGCCCTCCA
TTGCCTCTCTTCCCATGATGTCCCTGGATAGGAGTGTCACTTCAGAGAGTGAAATACTGGAGTCCTGCCC
CGAGGATGACTCCATACTGAGCCACTCCTCCACCAACTCCTCTTCTCCAACCAGCTCTCCTGAGGGACCA
TCCACACCCCCAGAACATCGGGGTGGGAGAAGCTCCCCCTCCACCCCAGCCTGCAGAGTTGCCAAGAACT
TTGTCAAAGGCTCCACAGAGAAGGGCAGGAGCAAACTGCACAGAGATAGAGAACAGCAGAGGGAAGAGAA
GGAAAAGCTGAGGGAAGAGATACGACGAGCCAAGGAGGAGGCACGGAAGAAGAAGGAGGAGGAGAAGGAG
CTGAAGGAAAAGGAGCGGAGGGAAAAGCGGGAGAAAGATGAGAAGGAGAAGGCGGAGAAGCAGCGGCTAA
AGGAGGAAAAACGCAAGGAGCGGCAGGAAGCTCTGGAGGCTAAACTGGAGGAGAAGAGGAAGAAGGAGGA
AGAGAAGCGGTTACGGGAGGAAGAGAAGCGGTTACGGGAAGAAGAGAAGCGCATTAAGGCAGAAAAGGCA
GAGATCACTCGATTCTTCCAGAAACCGAAGACTCCGCAGGCTCCCAAGACCCTGGCCGGTTCCTGTGGTA
AGTTTGCCCCCTTTGAAATCAAAGAACACATGGTGCTGGCTCCACGGTGCCGAGCTGCCTTGGATCAAGA
CCTGTGCGATCAGCTGGACCAGCTCCTGCAGCAGCAGAGTGTGGCAAGCACCTTCCTCAGTGACCTAAAA
AGCCGGCTGCCCTTGAGATCGGGGCCCACCCGGGTCTGTGGCCATGACACAGACATCATGAACAGGGATG
TGGTCATTGTGGAGAGCAGCAAGGTGGACGGTGTGTCTGAAAGGAAGAAGTTTGGCCGCATGAAGCTTCT
GCAGTTCTCAGAGAACCACCGGCCAGCATACTGGGGGACGTGGAACAAGAAGACAGCCATCATCCGCCCC
CGGAACCCCTGGGCCCAGGACAAAGACCTTCTTGACTATGAGGTAGACAGTGACGATGAGTGGGAAGAGG
AGGAACCTGGGGAGTCTTTGTCCCACAGTGAGGGGGATGAGGATGACGATGTGGGGGAAGATGAGGATGA
GGACGATGGCTTCTTTGTGCCCCATGGGTACTTATCTGAAGATGAAGGCGTGACTGAGGAGTGTGCAGAC
CCTGAGAACCACAAAGTACACCAGAAGCTGAAGGCCAAGGAGTGGGATGAGCTCCTAGCCAAGGGCAAGC
GCTTTCGTGTGCTGCAGCCTGTGCACGTGGGATGTGTATGGGCATCAGAGGCAGCCAACTGCACGAGTTC
CGACTTGAAGCTGCTGCAGCAGTTCACTGCATGCCTGCTGGATGTGGCATCCCCTGATGAGCCAGAACCC
GGGGCCTCCAGGAGGGAAAAGAGGGACCAGCATATCCTGGCCCAGTTGCTTCCGCTGCTACATGGCAATG
TGAATGGGAGCAAGGTGATCATCCATGAATTCCAGGAGCAATGCCGCAGGGGCCTGCTGACCCTTCCAAG
TCCCACCCCACACCTGCAGATGCCCAACTTGGAGGATGCTGTTGCTGTGCCATCCAAGGCCAGGCTGAAG
CGCCTTATCTCTGAGAACTCTGCCTATGAGAAGCGGCCCAACTTCCGTATGTGCTGGTATGTGCACCCAG
AGGTGCTCAAGAGCTTTGGCCAGGAGTGCCTGCCAGTGCCCTGCCAGTGGACCTACATCACCACCATGCC
CTCAGCACCCAGGGAAGACAGTGGCAGTGCTTCTACTGAGGGGCCTGGCCAGAGCACACCTATGCTACTC
AAGCGGAAGCCAGCGGCCACCATGTGCATCACGCAGTTTATGAAGAAGCGGCGCTATGATGGACAGGTTG
GGTCTGGGGACATGGATGGCTTCCAGGCAGACACAGAAGAGGATGAAGAGGATGACACAGACTGTATGAT
CATAGATGTGCCAGATGTTGGGAGTGACGTGTCAGAAGCTCCCATACCTGCTCCCACACTTTGCAAGTGA
GATCCACCGGATCTAGATAACTGATCATAATCAGCCATACCACATT
