>Addgene plasmid #56361 | EGFP-CAF1-C-6 | addgene partial sequence | sequence record 167921 | EGFP-C 5'-CATGGTCCTGCTGGAGTTCGTG-3'
TCTCGGCATGGACGAGCTGTACAAGTCCGGACTCAGATCCCATATGTTGGAGGAGCCGGAGGCCGCGACG
CGGACAGCCGCGGCCGTGGATTGCAAAGACAGACCCGGGTTCCCAGTGAAGAGGTTAATACAAGCCCGCT
TGCCCTTCAAACGCCTGAACCTTGTTCCCAAGGAGAAAGTTGAGGAAGACACATCACCAAAAGCAGCTGT
GGAAAGCAAAGTCCCGGATCTACAATTGTCTTTGGGCACTTTTGAAAGCCAGTGTCACACAGGCTCTCAC
GTAGGCTTGAGTACAAAGTTGGTCGGTGGCCAGGGCCCCATTGATAGCTTCTTGAGGGCAACAATCAAGC
CAGTACCGAGTGTGGTCATTATCGACCTGACGGAGAACTGCAGTGACATTCCAGACAGCCCTGAGGGCCA
CAGTGAACTAAGTCCTGACACTGCTGGTGTGGTCACCACAGTGGAAGGAGCTGCCAAGCAGCAGGAGCAC
TCTGCAGCAGAGCTGTGTCTCCTAGAGACCCCTTCAGACATCACTTGTCACATGGAAGAGGAGCCTGGGA
GTCCAGGAGACCCAAAGAGGACGGGTGACTGTCAGGCTGGTTCACTACAGAGCTGTCCGGAGCTGACCCC
AGGTTCTAGGACATGCCCCACCAAGGAGTTATCAAGCTGGAGCAAGGCAGGGGATCTCCTATTTATAGAG
AAAGTGCCTGTGGTGGTGCTAGAGGACATCCTGGCCACTAAGCCCTCCATTGCCTCTCTTCCCATGATGT
CCCTGGATAGGAGTGTCACTTCAGAGAGTGAAATACTGGAGTCCTGCCCCGAGGATGACTCCATACTGAG
CCACTCCTCCACCAACTCCTCTTCTCCAACCAGCTCTCCTGAGGGACCATCCACACCCCCAGAACATCGG
