[The description below was written by a language model from this plasmid's Addgene catalogue record.]
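Description:
EGFP-CAF1-C-6 is a mammalian expression plasmid built on the EGFP-C1 backbone (about 4.75 kb without insert) that encodes a fluorescent fusion of enhanced green fluorescent protein with mouse chromatin assembly factor 1 (CAF1). The fusion is driven by the CMV promoter, a strong constitutive promoter suited to transient expression in a broad range of cultured mammalian cells. EGFP is supplied by the backbone and sits at the N terminus of the fusion, so the CAF1 coding sequence is placed downstream of and in frame with the fluorescent protein. The "C-6" in the name probably refers to this C-type arrangement and a short linker between the two parts, but the record does not spell this out. It also does not say which CAF1 subunit is encoded beyond a reference transcript accession, and the cloning method is listed as unknown. The use of an SV40 polyA reverse sequencing primer implies that an SV40 polyadenylation signal follows the insert.

The plasmid is propagated in E. coli as a high-copy construct under kanamycin selection. A neomycin resistance marker allows G418 selection of transfected mammalian cells, so stable lines can be derived as well as transient transfectants. No feature table is provided, so the origin of replication and other backbone elements are not itemised.

The stated purpose is localization: the construct serves as a live- or fixed-cell fluorescent marker for CAF1, a histone chaperone associated with chromatin assembly. This lets the protein's distribution be followed by fluorescence microscopy using the standard EGFP settings of 488 nm excitation and 507 nm emission.
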