Addgene plasmid #56361: EGFP-CAF1-C-6
Purpose: Localization: Chromatin Assembly Factor 1, Excitation: 488, Emission: 507
Depositing lab: Michael Davidson. Depositing organization: Florida State University, Tallahassee.
Backbone
  Vector backbone: EGFP-C1
  Backbone size w/o insert (bp): 4750
  Vector type: Mammalian Expression
  Selectable markers: Neomycin (select with G418)
Growth in bacteria
  Bacterial resistance: Kanamycin, 50 μg/mL
  Growth temperature: 37°C
  Growth strain: DH5alpha
  Copy number: High Copy
Gene/Insert
  Gene/Insert name: CAF1 (alt name: NM_013733.3)
  Species: M. musculus (mouse)
  Promoter: CMV
  Tag / fusion protein: EGFP (N terminal on backbone)
  Cloning method: Unknown
  Sequencing primers: 5′ CMV-F; 3′ SV40pA-R
Terms and licenses: Academic/Nonprofit Terms; Industry Terms
Depositor comments: . Excitation = 488; Emission = 507
How to cite: EGFP-CAF1-C-6 was a gift from Michael Davidson (Addgene plasmid # 56361 ; http://n2t.net/addgene:56361 ; RRID:Addgene_56361)
